Addgene plasmid #15976: p406TEF1
Depositing lab: Nicolas Buchler & Fred Cross. Depositing organization: Rockefeller University.
Backbone
  Vector backbone: pRS406
  Backbone manufacturer: Sikorski & Hieter, Genetics 122:19-27 (1989)
  Backbone size w/o insert (bp): 4283
  Vector type: Bacterial Expression, Yeast Expression
  Selectable markers: URA3
Growth in bacteria
  Bacterial resistance: Ampicillin, 100 μg/mL
  Growth temperature: 37°C
  Growth strain: DH5alpha
  Copy number: High Copy
Gene/Insert
  Gene/Insert name: TEF1 promoter + polylinker + CYC1 terminator (alt name: Translational elongation factor EF-1 alpha)
  Species: S. cerevisiae (budding yeast)
  Insert size (bp): 728
  Mutation: TEF1 promoter is between SacI and XbaI restriction sites.
  Entrez Gene: TEF1 (a.k.a. YPR080W)
  Cloning method: Restriction Enzyme; 5′ cloning site SacI (not destroyed); 3′ cloning site KpnI (not destroyed)
  Sequencing primers: 5′ M13 Reverse
Resource information
  A portion of this plasmid was derived from a plasmid made by: Plasmid was made by Ben Timney (Rockefeller University). Insert was cut from Mumberg plasmid p413TEF, which was obtained from ATCC.
Terms and licenses: Academic/Nonprofit Terms; Industry Terms: Not Available to Industry
Depositor comments: Mumberg D, Muller R, Funk M. Gene 156:119-22 (1995).
How to cite: p406TEF1 was a gift from Nicolas Buchler & Fred Cross (Addgene plasmid # 15976 ; http://n2t.net/addgene:15976 ; RRID:Addgene_15976)
