[The description below was written by a language model from this plasmid's Addgene catalogue record and pLannotate feature annotations shown in this document.]
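Description:
p406TEF1 is a yeast integrating expression vector built on the pRS406 backbone, carrying an empty expression cassette into which a gene of interest can be cloned for constitutive expression in Saccharomyces cerevisiae. The annotated sequence is about 5.0 kb. In E. coli it replicates from a high-copy ColE1/pUC-type origin and is selected through the β-lactamase (AmpR) gene; an f1 origin is also present, allowing single-stranded DNA production. No yeast replication origin or centromere is annotated, consistent with the pRS406 design. Stable maintenance in yeast therefore depends on integration into the genome, with transformants selected by uracil prototrophy through the URA3 marker and its native promoter. URA3 is also counterselectable with 5-fluoroorotic acid.

The roughly 730 bp insert lies between the SacI and KpnI sites and was transferred from the Mumberg-series plasmid p413TEF. It consists of the S. cerevisiae TEF1 promoter (from the translation elongation factor EF-1α gene, positioned between SacI and XbaI), a fragment of the pBluescript polylinker, and the CYC1 transcription terminator. An open reading frame placed in the polylinker is transcribed from the strong, constitutive TEF1 promoter and terminated by the CYC1 element. No coding sequence is present in the cassette as deposited. The cassette is flanked by backbone remnants of the pBluescript lineage, including the lac promoter/operator, lacZα fragment, and T3 and T7 phage promoters, which mainly serve as sequencing or in vitro transcription landmarks. The plasmid is suited to generating stably integrated yeast strains that express a chosen protein at constant levels.
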