Features (pLannotate 1.2.2; 19 found; start..end, strand, type, name):
     96..200     +  promoter       AmpR promoter: bla
    201..1061    +  CDS            AmpR: β-lactamase; bla; confers resistance to ampicillin, carbenicillin, and related antibiotics
   1232..1820    +  rep_origin     ori: high-copy-number ColE1/pMB1/pBR322/pUC origin of replication
   2003..2095    +  CDS            lacI (fragment): lac repressor; lacI; The lac repressor binds to the lac operator to inhibit transcription in E. coli. This inhibition can be relieved by adding lactose or isopropyl-β-D-thiogalactopyranoside (IPTG).
   2108..2129    +  protein_bind   CAP binding site: CAP binding activates transcription in the presence of cAMP. E. coli catabolite activator protein
   2144..2174    +  promoter       lac promoter: promoter for the E. coli lac operon
   2182..2198    +  protein_bind   lac operator: The lac repressor binds to the lac operator to inhibit transcription in E. coli. This inhibition can be relieved by adding lactose or isopropyl-β-D-thiogalactopyranoside (IPTG). lac repressor encoded by lacI
   2243..2261    +  promoter       T3 promoter: promoter for bacteriophage T3 RNA polymerase
   2279..2677    +  promoter       TEF1 promoter: S. cerevisiae TEF1; promoter for EF-1α
   2681..2749    +  misc_feature   MCS (fragment): pBluescript multiple cloning site
   2750..2997    +  terminator     CYC1 terminator: S. cerevisiae CYC1; transcription terminator for CYC1
   3016..3034    -  promoter       T7 promoter: promoter for bacteriophage T7 RNA polymerase
   3042..3197    +  CDS            lacZα (fragment): LacZα fragment of β-galactosidase; lacZ fragment
   3205..3660    +  rep_origin     f1 ori (sequence partly withheld): f1 bacteriophage origin of replication; arrow indicates direction of (+) strand synthesis
   3661..3712    -  misc_feature   bom (fragment): basis of mobility region from pBR322
   3791..4594    -  CDS            URA3: orotidine-5'-phosphate decarboxylase, required for uracil biosynthesis; S. cerevisiae URA3; yeast auxotrophic marker, counterselectable with 5-fluoroorotic acid (5-FOA)
   4595..4810    -  promoter       URA3 promoter: S. cerevisiae URA3
   4825..4874    -  misc_feature   bom (fragment): basis of mobility region from pBR322
   4976..1       -  CDS            rop (fragment) (across the origin): Rop protein, which maintains plasmids at low copy number; rop
>Addgene plasmid #15976 | p406TEF1 | depositor full sequence | sequence record 8461 | Author sequence
GACGAAAGGGCCTCGTGATACGCCTATTTTTATAGGTTAATGTCATGATAATAATGGTTTCTTAGACGTC
AGGTGGCACTTTTCGGGGAAATGTGCGCGGAACCCCTATTTGTTTATTTTTCTAAATACATTCAAATATG
TATCCGCTCATGAGACAATAACCCTGATAAATGCTTCAATAATATTGAAAAAGGAAGAGTATGAGTATTC
AACATTTCCGTGTCGCCCTTATTCCCTTTTTTGCGGCATTTTGCCTTCCTGTTTTTGCTCACCCAGAAAC
GCTGGTGAAAGTAAAAGATGCTGAAGATCAGTTGGGTGCACGAGTGGGTTACATCGAACTGGATCTCAAC
AGCGGTAAGATCCTTGAGAGTTTTCGCCCCGAAGAACGTTTTCCAATGATGAGCACTTTTAAAGTTCTGC
TATGTGGCGCGGTATTATCCCGTATTGACGCCGGGCAAGAGCAACTCGGTCGCCGCATACACTATTCTCA
GAATGACTTGGTTGAGTACTCACCAGTCACAGAAAAGCATCTTACGGATGGCATGACAGTAAGAGAATTA
TGCAGTGCTGCCATAACCATGAGTGATAACACTGCGGCCAACTTACTTCTGACAACGATCGGAGGACCGA
AGGAGCTAACCGCTTTTTTGCACAACATGGGGGATCATGTAACTCGCCTTGATCGTTGGGAACCGGAGCT
GAATGAAGCCATACCAAACGACGAGCGTGACACCACGATGCCTGTAGCAATGGCAACAACGTTGCGCAAA
CTATTAACTGGCGAACTACTTACTCTAGCTTCCCGGCAACAATTAATAGACTGGATGGAGGCGGATAAAG
TTGCAGGACCACTTCTGCGCTCGGCCCTTCCGGCTGGCTGGTTTATTGCTGATAAATCTGGAGCCGGTGA
GCGTGGGTCTCGCGGTATCATTGCAGCACTGGGGCCAGATGGTAAGCCCTCCCGTATCGTAGTTATCTAC
ACGACGGGGAGTCAGGCAACTATGGATGAACGAAATAGACAGATCGCTGAGATAGGTGCCTCACTGATTA
AGCATTGGTAACTGTCAGACCAAGTTTACTCATATATACTTTAGATTGATTTAAAACTTCATTTTTAATT
TAAAAGGATCTAGGTGAAGATCCTTTTTGATAATCTCATGACCAAAATCCCTTAACGTGAGTTTTCGTTC
CACTGAGCGTCAGACCCCGTAGAAAAGATCAAAGGATCTTCTTGAGATCCTTTTTTTCTGCGCGTAATCT
GCTGCTTGCAAACAAAAAAACCACCGCTACCAGCGGTGGTTTGTTTGCCGGATCAAGAGCTACCAACTCT
TTTTCCGAAGGTAACTGGCTTCAGCAGAGCGCAGATACCAAATACTGTCCTTCTAGTGTAGCCGTAGTTA
GGCCACCACTTCAAGAACTCTGTAGCACCGCCTACATACCTCGCTCTGCTAATCCTGTTACCAGTGGCTG
CTGCCAGTGGCGATAAGTCGTGTCTTACCGGGTTGGACTCAAGACGATAGTTACCGGATAAGGCGCAGCG
GTCGGGCTGAACGGGGGGTTCGTGCACACAGCCCAGCTTGGAGCGAACGACCTACACCGAACTGAGATAC
CTACAGCGTGAGCTATGAGAAAGCGCCACGCTTCCCGAAGGGAGAAAGGCGGACAGGTATCCGGTAAGCG
GCAGGGTCGGAACAGGAGAGCGCACGAGGGAGCTTCCAGGGGGAAACGCCTGGTATCTTTATAGTCCTGT
CGGGTTTCGCCACCTCTGACTTGAGCGTCGATTTTTGTGATGCTCGTCAGGGGGGCGGAGCCTATGGAAA
AACGCCAGCAACGCGGCCTTTTTACGGTTCCTGGCCTTTTGCTGGCCTTTTGCTCACATGTTCTTTCCTG
CGTTATCCCCTGATTCTGTGGATAACCGTATTACCGCCTTTGAGTGAGCTGATACCGCTCGCCGCAGCCG
AACGACCGAGCGCAGCGAGTCAGTGAGCGAGGAAGCGGAAGAGCGCCCAATACGCAAACCGCCTCTCCCC
GCGCGTTGGCCGATTCATTAATGCAGCTGGCACGACAGGTTTCCCGACTGGAAAGCGGGCAGTGAGCGCA
ACGCAATTAATGTGAGTTACCTCACTCATTAGGCACCCCAGGCTTTACACTTTATGCTTCCGGCTCCTAT
GTTGTGTGGAATTGTGAGCGGATAACAATTTCACACAGGAAACAGCTATGACCATGATTACGCCAAGCGC
GCAATTAACCCTCACTAAAGGGAACAAAAGCTGGAGCTCATAGCTTCAAAATGTTTCTACTCCTTTTTTA
CTCTTCCAGATTTTCTCGGACTCCGCGCATCGCCGTACCACTTCAAAACACCCAAGCACAGCATACTAAA
TTTCCCCTCTTTCTTCCTCTAGGGTGTCGTTAATTACCCGTACTAAAGGTTTGGAAAAGAAAAAAGAGAC
CGCCTCGTTTCTTTTTCTTCGTCGAAAAAGGCAATAAAAATTTTTATCACGTTTCTTTTTCTTGAAAATT
TTTTTTTTGATTTTTTTCTCTTTCGATGACCTCCCATTGATATTTAAGTTAATAAACGGTCTTCAATTTC
TCAAGTTTCAGTTTCATTTTTCTTGTTCTATTACAACTTTTTTTACTTCTTGCTCATTAGAAAGAAAGCA
TAGCAATCTAATCTAAGTTTTCTAGAACTAGTGGATCCCCCGGGCTGCAGGAATTCGATATCAAGCTTAT
CGATACCGTCGACCTCGAGTCATGTAATTAGTTATGTCACGCTTACATTCACGCCCTCCCCCCACATCCG
CTCTAACCGAAAAGGAAGGAGTTAGACAACCTGAAGTCTAGGTCCCTATTTATTTTTTTATAGTTATGTT
AGTATTAAGAACGTTATTTATATTTCAAATTTTTCTTTTTTTTCTGTACAGACGCGTGTACGCATGTAAC
ATTATACTGAAAACCTTGCTTGAGAAGGTTTTGGGACGCTCGAAGGCTTTAATTTGCGGCCGGTACCCAA
TTCGCCCTATAGTGAGTCGTATTACGCGCGCTCACTGGCCGTCGTTTTACAACGTCGTGACTGGGAAAAC
CCTGGCGTTACCCAACTTAATCGCCTTGCAGCACATCCCCCTTTCGCCAGCTGGCGTAATAGCGAAGAGG
CCCGCACCGATCGCCCTTCCCAACAGTTGCGCAGCCTGAATGGCGAATGGCGCG
[124 nt withheld, positions 3205-3328]
C
[91 nt withheld, positions 3330-3420]
A
[49 nt withheld, positions 3422-3470]
CCTTTGACGTTGGAGTCCACGTTCTTT
[37 nt withheld, positions 3498-3534]
ACCCTATCTCGGTCTATTCTTTTGATTTATAAGGGATTTTGCCGATTTCGGCCTATTGGTTAAAAAATGA
GCTGATTTAACAAAAATTTAACGCGAATTTTAACAAAATATTAACGTTTACAATTTCCTGATGCGGTATT
TTCTCCTTACGCATCTGTGCGGTATTTCACACCGCATAGGGTAATAACTGATATAATTAAATTGAAGCTC
TAATTTGTGAGTTTAGTATACATGCATTTACTTATAATACAGTTTTTTAGTTTTGCTGGCCGCATCTTCT
CAAATATGCTTCCCAGCCTGCTTTTCTGTAACGTTCACCCTCTACCTTAGCATCCCTTCCCTTTGCAAAT
AGTCCTCTTCCAACAATAATAATGTCAGATCCTGTAGAGACCACATCATCCACGGTTCTATACTGTTGAC
CCAATGCGTCTCCCTTGTCATCTAAACCCACACCGGGTGTCATAATCAACCAATCGTAACCTTCATCTCT
TCCACCCATGTCTCTTTGAGCAATAAAGCCGATAACAAAATCTTTGTCGCTCTTCGCAATGTCAACAGTA
CCCTTAGTATATTCTCCAGTAGATAGGGAGCCCTTGCATGACAATTCTGCTAACATCAAAAGGCCTCTAG
GTTCCTTTGTTACTTCTTCTGCCGCCTGCTTCAAACCGCTAACAATACCTGGGCCCACCACACCGTGTGC
ATTCGTAATGTCTGCCCATTCTGCTATTCTGTATACACCCGCAGAGTACTGCAATTTGACTGTATTACCA
ATGTCAGCAAATTTTCTGTCTTCGAAGAGTAAAAAATTGTACTTGGCGGATAATGCCTTTAGCGGCTTAA
CTGTGCCCTCCATGGAAAAATCAGTCAAGATATCCACATGTGTTTTTAGTAAACAAATTTTGGGACCTAA
TGCTTCAACTAACTCCAGTAATTCCTTGGTGGTACGAACATCCAATGAAGCACACAAGTTTGTTTGCTTT
TCGTGCATGATATTAAATAGCTTGGCAGCAACAGGACTAGGATGAGTAGCAGCACGTTCCTTATATGTAG
CTTTCGACATGATTTATCTTCGTTTCCTGCAGGTTTTTGTTCTGTGCAGTTGGGTTAAGAATACTGGGCA
ATTTCATGTTTCTTCAACACTACATATGCGTATATATACCAATCTAAGTCTGTGCTCCTTCCTTCGTTCT
TCCTTCTGTTCGGAGATTACCGAATCAAAAAAATTTCAAAGAAACCGAAATCAAAAAAAAGAATAAAAAA
AAAATGATGAATTGAATTGAAAAGCTGTGGTATGGTGCACTCTCAGTACAATCTGCTCTGATGCCGCATA
GTTAAGCCAGCCCCGACACCCGCCAACACCCGCTGACGCGCCCTGACGGGCTTGTCTGCTCCCGGCATCC
GCTTACAGACAAGCTGTGACCGTCTCCGGGAGCTGCATGTGTCAGAGGTTTTCACCGTCATCACCGAAAC
GCGCGA
