>Addgene plasmid #15976 | p406TEF1 | addgene partial sequence | sequence record 22342 | 15976 with M13R
GGAGCTCATAGCTTCAAAATGTTTCTACTCCTTTTTTACTCTTCCAGATTTTCTCGGACTCCGCGCATCG
CCGTACCACTTCAAAACACCCAAGCACAGCATACTAAATTTCCCCTCTTTCTTCCTCTAGGGTGTCGTTA
ATTACCCGTACTAAAGGTTTGGAAAAGAAAAAAGAGACCGCCTCGTTTCTTTTTCTTCGTCGAAAAAGGC
AATAAAAATTTTTATCACGTTTCTTTTTCTTGAAAATTTTTTTTTTGATTTTTTTCTCTTTCGATGACCT
CCCATTGATATTTAAGTTAATAAACGGTCTTCAATTTCTCAAGTTTCAGTTTCATTTTTCTTGTTCTATT
ACAACTTTTTTTACTTCTTGCTCATTAGAAAGAAAGCATAGCAATCTAATCTAAGTTTTCTAGAACTAGT
GGATCCCCCGGGCTGCAGGAATTCGATATCAAGCTTATCGATACCGTCGACCTCGAGTCATGTAATTAGT
TATGTCACGCTTACATTCACGCCCTCCCCCCACATCCGCTCTAACCGAAAAGGAAGGAGTTAGACAACCT
GAAGTCTAGGTCCCTATTTATTTTTTTATAGTTATGTTAGTATTAAGAACGTTATTTATATTTCAAATTT
TTCTTTTTTTTCTGTACAGACGCGTGTACGCATGTAACATTATACTGAAAACCTTGCTTGAGAAGGTTTT
GGGACGCTC
